Addgene plasmid #225770: pGLU_67
Purpose: This is the native promoter from the aph(3')-I kanamycin resistance cassette.
Depositing lab: Nili Ostrov. Depositing organization: Cultivarium, Convergent Research. Publication: A scalable transposon mutagenesis system for non-model bacteria. Gilbert C, Leung J, Crits-Christoph A, Kang SC, Esmurria A, Fenn K, Brumwell SL, Martin-Moldes Z, Mendler K, Barnum TP, Nguyen M-A, Lee HH, Ostrov N. bioRxiv 2025.12.22.696024 10.64898/2025.12.22.696024.
Backbone
  Vector backbone: N/A
  Vector type: Synthetic Biology
Growth in bacteria
  Bacterial resistance: Chloramphenicol, 25 μg/mL
  Growth temperature: 37°C
  Growth strain: DH5alpha
  Copy number: High Copy
Gene/Insert
  Gene/Insert name: Paph(3')-I_[abr]
  Species: E. Coli
  Mutation: N/A
  Cloning method: Other
Terms and licenses: Academic/Nonprofit Terms; Industry Terms: Not Available to Industry
How to cite: pGLU_67 was a gift from Nili Ostrov (Addgene plasmid # 225770 ; http://n2t.net/addgene:225770 ; RRID:Addgene_225770)
