[The description below was written by a language model from this plasmid's Addgene catalogue record and pLannotate feature annotations shown in this document.]
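Description:
pGLU_67 is a small (about 2.3 kb) synthetic-biology part plasmid that stores a single regulatory element: Paph(3')-I, the native promoter of the aph(3')-I kanamycin resistance cassette, with E. coli listed as the species of origin. The "[abr]" tag in the insert name may mark it as a promoter intended to drive an antibiotic resistance marker, but the record does not define the tag. No backbone name is given. The plasmid comes from a collection associated with work on a scalable transposon mutagenesis system for non-model bacteria, where a promoter like this would plausibly serve as a modular part for expressing selection markers, though the record does not describe how it is assembled into final constructs (the cloning method is listed only as "Other").

The annotated features describe the carrier rather than the payload. Propagation in E. coli relies on a high-copy ColE1/pMB1/pUC-type origin, and selection is by chloramphenicol through a chloramphenicol acetyltransferase gene (CmR) driven by its own cat promoter and followed by the phage lambda t0 terminator. Short fragments of a lac operator and of lacZα are also detected. These are likely remnants of a lacZα screening or dropout cassette that flanked the cloning site, and neither is a complete functional unit. The automated annotation did not label the aph(3')-I promoter itself, so its exact position and boundaries are not given, although it presumably lies in the unannotated region between the lac-derived fragments. No coding sequence other than the resistance marker is annotated, consistent with a storage vector for a promoter part rather than an expression construct.
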