Features (pLannotate 1.2.2; 6 found; start..end, strand, type, name):
    379..394     -  protein_bind   lac operator (fragment): The lac repressor binds to the lac operator to inhibit transcription in E. coli. This inhibition can be relieved by adding lactose or isopropyl-β-D-thiogalactopyranoside (IPTG). lac repressor encoded by lacI
    545..1133    -  rep_origin     ori: high-copy-number ColE1/pMB1/pBR322/pUC origin of replication
   1266..1360    -  terminator     lambda t0 terminator: transcription terminator from phage lambda
   1381..2040    -  CDS            CmR: chloramphenicol acetyltransferase; cat; confers resistance to chloramphenicol
   2041..2143    -  promoter       cat promoter: promoter of the E. coli cat gene encoding chloramphenicol acetyltransferase
   2218..2261    -  CDS            lacZα (fragment): LacZα fragment of β-galactosidase; lacZ fragment
>Addgene plasmid #225770 | pGLU_67 | addgene full sequence | sequence record 446924 | Addgene NGS Result
GTGACTCAGGTCTCACGTATATGCTGGTATTGAGCTCGCGTTCCGCAGCCACACGCCGTGTGAAGCTGGC
AACCATCATCGATGAATTGTGTCTCAAAATCTCTGATGTTACATTGCACAAGATAAAAATATATCATCAT
GAACAATAAAACTGTCTGCTTACATAAACAGTAATACAAGGGGTGTTAATGTGAGACCGGGATTCACATT
GGATACGAGATCCGTAGATTGATAAGAGGACACGGAATATCCCTGGCCTATGTCACTGAAACTGTCCAAA
CACCCAATGTCGTTAGTGAAAGGCTAGGTGGAGGCTCAGTGATGATAAGTCTGCGATGGTGGATGCATGT
GTCATGGTCATAGCTGTTTCCTGTGTGAAATTGTTATCCGCTCAGAGGGCACAATCCTATTCCGCGCTAT
CCGACAATCTCCAAGACATTAGGTGGAGTTCAGTTCGGCGTATGGCATATGTCGCTGGAAAGAACATGTG
AGCAAAAGGCCAGCAAAAGGCCAGGAACCGTAAAAAGGCCGCGTTGCTGGCGTTTTTCCATAGGCTCCGC
CCCCCTGACGAGCATCACAAAAATCGACGCTCAAGTCAGAGGTGGCGAAACCCGACAGGACTATAAAGAT
ACCAGGCGTTTCCCCCTGGAAGCTCCCTCGTGCGCTCTCCTGTTCCGACCCTGCCGCTTACCGGATACCT
GTCCGCCTTTCTCCCTTCGGGAAGCGTGGCGCTTTCTCATAGCTCACGCTGTAGGTATCTCAGTTCGGTG
TAGGTCGTTCGCTCCAAGCTGGGCTGTGTGCACGAACCCCCCGTTCAGCCCGACCGCTGCGCCTTATCCG
GTAACTATCGTCTTGAGTCCAACCCGGTAAGACACGACTTATCGCCACTGGCAGCAGCCACTGGTAACAG
GATTAGCAGAGCGAGGTATGTAGGCGGTGCTACAGAGTTCTTGAAGTGGTGGCCTAACTACGGCTACACT
AGAAGAACAGTATTTGGTATCTGCGCTCTGCTGAAGCCAGTTACCTTCGGAAAAAGAGTTGGTAGCTCTT
GATCCGGCAAACAAACCACCGCTGGTAGCGGTGGTTTTTTTGTTTGCAAGCAGCAGATTACGCGCAGAAA
AAAAGGATCTCAAGAAGATCCTTTGATCTTTTCTACGGGGTCTGACGCTCTATTCAACAAAGCCGCCGTC
CCGTCAAGTCAGCGTAAATGGGTAGGGGGCTTCAAATCGTCCCCCCATACGATATAAGTTGTTACTAGTG
CTTGGATTCTCACCAATAAAAAACGCCCGGCGGCAACCGAGCGTTCTGAACAAATCCAGATGGAGTTCTG
AGGTCATTACTGGATCTATCAACAGGAGTCCAAGCGAGCTCGATATCAAATTACGCCCCGCCCTGCCACT
CATCGCAGTACTGTTGTAATTCATTAAGCATTCTGCCGACATGGAAGCCATCACAAACGGCATGATGAAC
CTGAATCGCCAGCGGCATCAGCACCTTGTCGCCTTGCGTATAATATTTGCCCATGGTGAAAACGGGGGCG
AAGAAGTTGTCCATATTGGCCACGTTTAAATCAAAACTGGTGAAACTCACCCAGGGATTGGCTGAGACGA
AAAACATATTCTCAATAAACCCTTTAGGGAAATAGGCCAGGTTTTCACCGTAACACGCCACATCTTGCGA
ATATATGTGTAGAAACTGCCGGAAATCGTCGTGGTATTCACTCCAGAGCGATGAAAACGTTTCAGTTTGC
TCATGGAAAACGGTGTAACAAGGGTGAACACTATCCCATATCACCAGCTCACCGTCTTTCATTGCCATAC
GGAATTCCGGATGAGCATTCATCAGGCGGGCAAGAATGTGAATAAAGGCCGGATAAAACTTGTGCTTATT
TTTCTTTACGGTCTTTAAAAAGGCCGTAATATCCAGCTGAACGGTCTGGTTATAGGTACATTGAGCAACT
GACTGAAATGCCTCAAAATGTTCTTTACGATGCCATTGGGATATATCAACGGTGGTATATCCAGTGATTT
TTTTCTCCATTTTAGCTTCCTTAGCTCCTGAAAATCTCGATAACTCAAAAAATACGCCCGGTAGTGATCT
TATTTCATTATGGTGAAAGTTGGAACCTCTTACGTGCCGATCAACGTCTCATTGATACCTGAAACAAAAC
CCATCGTACGGCCAAGGAAGTCTCCAATAACTGTGATCCACCACAAGCGCCAGGGTTTTCCCAGTCACGA
CGTTGTAAAACGACGGCCAGTCATGCATAATCCGCACGCATCTGGAATAAGGAAGTGCCATTCCGCCTGA
CCT
